Addgene plasmid #98400: pLKO-Tet-On-PLXNB2-shRNA2
Purpose: Lentivirus for expression of shRNA2 against human PLEXIN-B2 (Dox-inducible)
Depositing lab: Roland Friedel. Depositing organization: Icahn School of Medicine at Mount Sinai. Publication: Plexin-B2 orchestrates collective stem cell dynamics via actomyosin contractility, cytoskeletal tension and adhesion. Junqueira Alves C, Dariolli R, Haydak J, Kang S, Hannah T, Wiener RJ, DeFronzo S, Tejero R, Gusella GL, Ramakrishnan A, Alves Dias R, Wojcinski A, Kesari S, Shen L, Sobie EA, Rodrigues Furtado de Mendonca JP, Azeloglu EU, Zou H, Friedel RH. Nat Commun. 2021 Oct 14;12(1):6019. doi: 10.1038/s41467-021-26296-7. PubMed 34650052.
Backbone
  Vector backbone: Tet-pLKO-Puro (pLKO-Tet-On) Addgene #21915
  Backbone manufacturer: Dmitri Wiederschain
  Backbone size w/o insert (bp): 8758
  Total vector size (bp): 8816
  Vector type: Lentiviral
  Selectable markers: Puromycin
Growth in bacteria
  Bacterial resistance: Ampicillin, 100 μg/mL
  Growth temperature: 30°C
  Growth strain: NEB Stable
  Copy number: High Copy
Gene/Insert
  Gene/Insert name: Plexin-B2
  gRNA/shRNA sequence: CAAGAAGATGGTGGAGGATTA
  Species: H. sapiens (human)
  Entrez Gene: PLXNB2 (a.k.a. MM1, Nbla00445, PLEXB2, dJ402G11.3)
  Cloning method: Restriction Enzyme; 5′ cloning site AgeI (destroyed during cloning); 3′ cloning site EcoRI (not destroyed)
  Sequencing primers: 5′ SHSEQ2 GGAAATCACCATAAACGTGA
Terms and licenses: Academic/Nonprofit Terms; Industry Terms: Not Available to Industry
How to cite: pLKO-Tet-On-PLXNB2-shRNA2 was a gift from Roland Friedel (Addgene plasmid # 98400 ; http://n2t.net/addgene:98400 ; RRID:Addgene_98400)
