[The description below was written by a language model from this plasmid's Addgene catalogue record and pLannotate feature annotations shown in this document.]
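Description:
pLKO-Tet-On-PLXNB2-shRNA2 is a lentiviral transfer plasmid of about 8.8 kb built on the Tet-pLKO-Puro (pLKO-Tet-On) backbone, designed for doxycycline-inducible knockdown of human Plexin-B2 (PLXNB2). In bacteria it is maintained through a high-copy ColE1/pUC-type origin and selected with ampicillin via the bla gene. An f1 origin and remnants of lac sequences from the parental cloning vector are also present. The viral portion has a self-inactivating design: an RSV promoter drives a truncated HIV-1 5′ LTR, followed by the Ψ packaging signal with a partial gag sequence, the Rev response element for Rev-dependent nuclear export of the genomic RNA, a cPPT/CTS element, and a ΔU3 3′ LTR. An SV40 polyadenylation signal and SV40 origin lie downstream of the 3′ LTR.

The payload consists of two units. The shRNA hairpin, the second of the depositor's PLXNB2-targeting designs, was inserted between the AgeI and EcoRI sites (the AgeI site was destroyed in cloning) downstream of an H1 RNA polymerase III promoter variant carrying tet operator sites. A separate human PGK promoter, followed by a rabbit β-globin intron, expresses the TetR repressor, and an EMCV IRES links it to the puromycin N-acetyltransferase gene. Transduced cells can therefore be selected with puromycin while constitutively producing TetR. TetR binds the modified H1 promoter and blocks hairpin transcription. Doxycycline releases the repressor and switches on the shRNA. All components are carried on a single virus, which allows stable cell populations to be made in which Plexin-B2 depletion can be triggered on demand. The associated work concerns Plexin-B2 function in stem cell dynamics, cytoskeletal tension and adhesion.
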