Features (pLannotate 1.2.2; 29 found; start..end, strand, type, name):
    516..1088    +  intron         β-globin intron: intron from rabbit β-globin gene
   1143..1161    +  promoter       T7 promoter: promoter for bacteriophage T7 RNA polymerase
   1172..1792    +  CDS            tetR: TETR2_ECOLX - Experimental evidence at protein level: Swiss-Prot protein existence level 1. TetR is the repressor of the tetracycline resistance element; its N-terminal region forms a helix-turn-helix structure and binds DNA. Binding of tetracycline to TetR reduces the repressor affinity for the tetracycline resistance gene (tetA) promoter operator sites. From Escherichia coli.
   1938..2400    +  misc_feature   IRES: internal ribosome entry site (IRES) of the encephalomyocarditis virus (EMCV)
   2420..3019    +  CDS            PuroR: puromycin N-acetyltransferase; pac from Streptomyces alboniger; confers resistance to puromycin
   3062..3145    +  CDS            nef (fragment): NEF_HV1Z2 - Experimental evidence at protein level: Swiss-Prot protein existence level 1. Extracellular Nef protein targets CD4(+) T-lymphocytes for apoptosis by interacting with CXCR4 surface receptors. From Human immunodeficiency virus type 1 group M subtype D (isolate Z2/CDC-Z34) (HIV-1).
   3147..3380    +  LTR            3' LTR (ΔU3): self-inactivating 3' long terminal repeat (LTR) from HIV-1
   3452..3573    +  polyA_signal   SV40 poly(A) signal: SV40 polyadenylation signal
   3613..3748    +  rep_origin     SV40 ori: SV40 origin of replication
   3769..3787    -  promoter       T7 promoter: promoter for bacteriophage T7 RNA polymerase
   3795..3950    +  CDS            lacZα (fragment): LacZα fragment of β-galactosidase; lacZ fragment
   3955..4383    +  rep_origin     f1 ori (sequence partly withheld): f1 bacteriophage origin of replication; arrow indicates direction of (+) strand synthesis
   4436..4540    +  promoter       AmpR promoter: bla
   4541..5401    +  CDS            AmpR: β-lactamase; bla; confers resistance to ampicillin, carbenicillin, and related antibiotics
   5572..6160    +  rep_origin     ori: high-copy-number ColE1/pMB1/pBR322/pUC origin of replication
   6343..6435    +  CDS            lacI (fragment): lac repressor; lacI; The lac repressor binds to the lac operator to inhibit transcription in E. coli. This inhibition can be relieved by adding lactose or isopropyl-β-D-thiogalactopyranoside (IPTG).
   6448..6469    +  protein_bind   CAP binding site: CAP binding activates transcription in the presence of cAMP. E. coli catabolite activator protein
   6484..6514    +  promoter       lac promoter: promoter for the E. coli lac operon
   6522..6538    +  protein_bind   lac operator: The lac repressor binds to the lac operator to inhibit transcription in E. coli. This inhibition can be relieved by adding lactose or isopropyl-β-D-thiogalactopyranoside (IPTG). lac repressor encoded by lacI
   6583..6601    +  promoter       T3 promoter: promoter for bacteriophage T3 RNA polymerase
   6629..6855    +  promoter       RSV promoter: Rous sarcoma virus enhancer/promoter
   6856..7036    +  LTR            5' LTR (truncated): truncated 5' long terminal repeat (LTR) from HIV-1
   7083..7208    +  misc_feature   HIV-1 Ψ: packaging signal of human immunodeficiency virus type 1
   7192..7555    +  CDS            HIV-1 gag (fragment): gag protein from human immunodeficiency virus 1; gag
   7701..7934    +  misc_feature   RRE: The Rev response element (RRE) of HIV-1 allows for Rev-dependent mRNA export from the nucleus to the cytoplasm.
   8311..8411    +  CDS            Rev (fragment): human immunodeficiency virus 1 (HIV-1) Rev protein; rev; enhances nuclear export of unspliced and incompletely spliced viral mRNAs
   8452..8546    +  promoter       H1-2O2 promoter: doxycycline-inducible variant of the human H1 RNA promoter (Henriksen et al., 2007)
   8647..8764    +  misc_feature   cPPT/CTS: central polypurine tract and central termination sequence of HIV-1
   8813..507     +  promoter       hPGK promoter (across the origin): human phosphoglycerate kinase 1 promoter
>Addgene plasmid #98400 | pLKO-Tet-On-PLXNB2-shRNA2 | addgene full sequence | sequence record 182525 | Addgene NGS Result
TTGGGGTTGCGCCTTTTCCAAGGCAGCCCTGGGTTTGCGCAGGGACGCGGCTGCTCTGGGCGTGGTTCCG
GGAAACGCAGCGGCGCCGACCCTGGGTCTCGCACATTCTTCACGTCCGTTCGCAGCGTCACCCGGATCTT
CGCCGCTACCCTTGTGGGCCCCCCGGCGACGCTTCCTGCTCCGCCCCTAAGTCGGGAAGGTTCCTTGCGG
TTCGCGGCGTGCCGGACGTGACAAACGGAAGCCGCACGTCTCACTAGTACCCTCGCAGACGGACAGCGCC
AGGGAGCAATGGCAGCGCGCCGACCGCGATGGGCTGTGGCCAATAGCGGCTGCTCAGCAGGGCGCGCCGA
GAGCAGCGGCCGGGAAGGGGCGGTGCGGGAGGCGGGGTGTGGGGCGGTAGTGTGGGCCCTGTTCCTGCCC
GCGCGGTGTTCCGCATTCTGCAAGCCTCCGGAGCGCACGTCGGCAGTCGGCTCCCTCGTTGACCGAATCA
CCGACCTCTCTCCCCAGGGGGATCTGTGAGTTTGGGGACCCTTGATTGTTCTTTCTTTTTCGCTATTGTA
AAATTCATGTTATATGGAGGGGGCAAAGTTTTCAGGGTGTTGTTTAGAATGGGAAGATGTCCCTTGTATC
ACCATGGACCCTCATGATAATTTTGTTTCTTTCACTTTCTACTCTGTTGACAACCATTGTCTCCTCTTAT
TTTCTTTTCATTTTCTGTAACTTTTTCGTTAAACTTTAGCTTGCATTTGTAACGAATTTTTAAATTCACT
TTTGTTTATTTGTCAGATTGTAAGTACTTTCTCTAATCACTTTTTTTTCAAGGCAATCAGGGTATATTAT
ATTGTACTTCAGCACAGTTTTAGAGAACAATTGTTATAATTAAATGATAAGGTAGAATATTTCTGCATAT
AAATTCTGGCTGGCGTGGAAATATTCTTATTGGTAGAAACAACTACATCCTGGTCATCATCCTGCCTTTC
TCTTTATGGTTACAATGATATACACTGTTTGAGATGAGGATAAAATACTCTGAGTCCAAACCGGGCCCCT
CTGCTAACCATGTTCATGCCTTCTTCTTTTTCCTACAGCTCCTGGGCAACGTGCTGGTTATTGTGCTGTC
TCATCATTTTGGCAAAGAATTGTAATACGACTCACTATAGGGCGAATTGATATGTCTAGATTAGATAAAA
GTAAAGTGATTAACAGCGCATTAGAGCTGCTTAATGAGGTCGGAATCGAAGGTTTAACAACCCGTAAACT
CGCCCAGAAGCTAGGTGTAGAGCAGCCTACATTGTATTGGCATGTAAAAAATAAGCGGGCTTTGCTCGAC
GCCTTAGCCATTGAGATGTTAGATAGGCACCATACTCACTTTTGCCCTTTAGAAGGGGAAAGCTGGCAAG
ATTTTTTACGTAATAACGCTAAAAGTTTTAGATGTGCTTTACTAAGTCATCGCGATGGAGCAAAAGTACA
TTTAGGTACACGGCCTACAGAAAAACAGTATGAAACTCTCGAAAATCAATTAGCCTTTTTATGCCAACAA
GGTTTTTCACTAGAGAATGCATTATATGCACTCAGCGCTGTGGGGCATTTTACTTTAGGTTGCGTATTGG
AAGATCAAGAGCATCAAGTCGCTAAAGAAGAAAGGGAAACACCTACTACTGATAGTATGCCGCCATTATT
ACGACAAGCTATCGAATTATTTGATCACCAAGGTGCAGAGCCAGCCTTCTTATTCGGCCTTGAATTGATC
ATATGCGGATTAGAAAAACAACTTAAATGTGAAAGTGGGTCCGCGTACAGCGGCTCCCGGGAGTTCTAGG
GATCTGCCCCTCTCCCTCCCCCCCCCCTAACGTTACTGGCCGAAGCCGCTTGGAATAAGGCCGGTGTGCG
TTTGTCTATATGTTATTTTCCACCATATTGCCGTCTTTTGGCAATGTGAGGGCCCGGAAACCTGGCCCTG
TCTTCTTGACGAGCATTCCTAGGGGTCTTTCCCCTCTCGCCAAAGGAATGCAAGGTCTGTTGAATGTCGT
GAAGGAAGCAGTTCCTCTGGAAGCTTCTTGAAGACAAACAACGTCTGTAGCGACCCTTTGCAGGCAGCGG
AACCCCCCACCTGGCGACAGGTGCCTCTGCGGCCAAAAGCCACGTGTATAAGATACACCTGCAAAGGCGG
CACAACCCCAGTGCCACGTTGTGAGTTGGATAGTTGTGGAAAGAGTCAAATGGCTCTCCTCAAGCGTATT
CAACAAGGGGCTGAAGGATGCCCAGAAGGTACCCCATTGTATGGGATCTGATCTGGGGCCTCGGTGCACA
TGCTTTACATGTGTTTAGTCGAGGTTAAAAAAACGTCTAGGCCCCCCGAACCACGGGGACGTGGTTTTCC
TTTGAAAAACACGATGATAAGGATCCACCGGAGCTTACCATGACCGAGTACAAGCCCACGGTGCGCCTCG
CCACCCGCGACGACGTCCCCAGGGCCGTACGCACCCTCGCCGCCGCGTTCGCCGACTACCCCGCCACGCG
CCACACCGTCGATCCGGACCGCCACATCGAGCGGGTCACCGAGCTGCAAGAACTCTTCCTCACGCGCGTC
GGGCTCGACATCGGCAAGGTGTGGGTCGCGGACGACGGCGCCGCGGTGGCGGTCTGGACCACGCCGGAGA
GCGTCGAAGCGGGGGCGGTGTTCGCCGAGATCGGCCCGCGCATGGCCGAGTTGAGCGGTTCCCGGCTGGC
CGCGCAGCAACAGATGGAAGGCCTCCTGGCGCCGCACCGGCCCAAGGAGCCCGCGTGGTTCCTGGCCACC
GTCGGCGTCTCGCCCGACCACCAGGGCAAGGGTCTGGGCAGCGCCGTCGTGCTCCCCGGAGTGGAGGCGG
CCGAGCGCGCCGGGGTGCCCGCCTTCCTGGAGACCTCCGCGCCCCGCAACCTCCCCTTCTACGAGCGGCT
CGGCTTCACCGTCACCGCCGACGTCGAGGTGCCCGAAGGACCGCGCACCTGGTGCATGACCCGCAAGCCC
GGTGCCTGACGCCCGCCCCACGACCCGCAGCGCCCGACCGAAAGGAGCGCACGACCCCATGCATCGGTAC
CTTTAAGACCAATGACTTACAAGGCAGCTGTAGATCTTAGCCACTTTTTAAAAGAAAAGGGGGGACTGGA
AGGGCTAATTCACTCCCAACGAAGACAAGATCTGCTTTTTGCTTGTACTGGGTCTCTCTGGTTAGACCAG
ATCTGAGCCTGGGAGCTCTCTGGCTAACTAGGGAACCCACTGCTTAAGCCTCAATAAAGCTTGCCTTGAG
TGCTTCAAGTAGTGTGTGCCCGTCTGTTGTGTGACTCTGGTAACTAGAGATCCCTCAGACCCTTTTAGTC
AGTGTGGAAAATCTCTAGCAGTAGTAGTTCATGTCATCTTATTATTCAGTATTTATAACTTGCAAAGAAA
TGAATATCAGAGAGTGAGAGGAACTTGTTTATTGCAGCTTATAATGGTTACAAATAAAGCAATAGCATCA
CAAATTTCACAAATAAAGCATTTTTTTCACTGCATTCTAGTTGTGGTTTGTCCAAACTCATCAATGTATC
TTATCATGTCTGGCTCTAGCTATCCCGCCCCTAACTCCGCCCATCCCGCCCCTAACTCCGCCCAGTTCCG
CCCATTCTCCGCCCCATGGCTGACTAATTTTTTTTATTTATGCAGAGGCCGAGGCCGCCTCGGCCTCTGA
GCTATTCCAGAAGTAGTGAGGAGGCTTTTTTGGAGGCCTAGGGACGTACCCAATTCGCCCTATAGTGAGT
CGTATTACGCGCGCTCACTGGCCGTCGTTTTACAACGTCGTGACTGGGAAAACCCTGGCGTTACCCAACT
TAATCGCCTTGCAGCACATCCCCCTTTCGCCAGCTGGCGTAATAGCGAAGAGGCCCGCACCGATCGCCCT
TCCCAACAGTTGCGCAGCCTGAATGGCGAATGGG
[124 nt withheld, positions 3955-4078]
C
[91 nt withheld, positions 4080-4170]
A
[49 nt withheld, positions 4172-4220]
CCTTTGACGTTGGAGTCCACGTTCTTT
[37 nt withheld, positions 4248-4284]
ACCCTATCTCGGTCTATTCTTTTGATTTATAAGGGATTTTGCCGATTTCGGCCTATTGGTTAAAAAATGA
GCTGATTTAACAAAAATTTAACGCGAATTTTAACAAAATATTAACGCTTACAATTTAGGTGGCACTTTTC
GGGGAAATGTGCGCGGAACCCCTATTTGTTTATTTTTCTAAATACATTCAAATATGTATCCGCTCATGAG
ACAATAACCCTGATAAATGCTTCAATAATATTGAAAAAGGAAGAGTATGAGTATTCAACATTTCCGTGTC
GCCCTTATTCCCTTTTTTGCGGCATTTTGCCTTCCTGTTTTTGCTCACCCAGAAACGCTGGTGAAAGTAA
AAGATGCTGAAGATCAGTTGGGTGCACGAGTGGGTTACATCGAACTGGATCTCAACAGCGGTAAGATCCT
TGAGAGTTTTCGCCCCGAAGAACGTTTTCCAATGATGAGCACTTTTAAAGTTCTGCTATGTGGCGCGGTA
TTATCCCGTATTGACGCCGGGCAAGAGCAACTCGGTCGCCGCATACACTATTCTCAGAATGACTTGGTTG
AGTACTCACCAGTCACAGAAAAGCATCTTACGGATGGCATGACAGTAAGAGAATTATGCAGTGCTGCCAT
AACCATGAGTGATAACACTGCGGCCAACTTACTTCTGACAACGATCGGAGGACCGAAGGAGCTAACCGCT
TTTTTGCACAACATGGGGGATCATGTAACTCGCCTTGATCGTTGGGAACCGGAGCTGAATGAAGCCATAC
CAAACGACGAGCGTGACACCACGATGCCTGTAGCAATGGCAACAACGTTGCGCAAACTATTAACTGGCGA
ACTACTTACTCTAGCTTCCCGGCAACAATTAATAGACTGGATGGAGGCGGATAAAGTTGCAGGACCACTT
CTGCGCTCGGCCCTTCCGGCTGGCTGGTTTATTGCTGATAAATCTGGAGCCGGTGAGCGTGGGTCTCGCG
GTATCATTGCAGCACTGGGGCCAGATGGTAAGCCCTCCCGTATCGTAGTTATCTACACGACGGGGAGTCA
GGCAACTATGGATGAACGAAATAGACAGATCGCTGAGATAGGTGCCTCACTGATTAAGCATTGGTAACTG
TCAGACCAAGTTTACTCATATATACTTTAGATTGATTTAAAACTTCATTTTTAATTTAAAAGGATCTAGG
TGAAGATCCTTTTTGATAATCTCATGACCAAAATCCCTTAACGTGAGTTTTCGTTCCACTGAGCGTCAGA
CCCCGTAGAAAAGATCAAAGGATCTTCTTGAGATCCTTTTTTTCTGCGCGTAATCTGCTGCTTGCAAACA
AAAAAACCACCGCTACCAGCGGTGGTTTGTTTGCCGGATCAAGAGCTACCAACTCTTTTTCCGAAGGTAA
CTGGCTTCAGCAGAGCGCAGATACCAAATACTGTTCTTCTAGTGTAGCCGTAGTTAGGCCACCACTTCAA
GAACTCTGTAGCACCGCCTACATACCTCGCTCTGCTAATCCTGTTACCAGTGGCTGCTGCCAGTGGCGAT
AAGTCGTGTCTTACCGGGTTGGACTCAAGACGATAGTTACCGGATAAGGCGCAGCGGTCGGGCTGAACGG
GGGGTTCGTGCACACAGCCCAGCTTGGAGCGAACGACCTACACCGAACTGAGATACCTACAGCGTGAGCT
ATGAGAAAGCGCCACGCTTCCCGAAGGGAGAAAGGCGGACAGGTATCCGGTAAGCGGCAGGGTCGGAACA
GGAGAGCGCACGAGGGAGCTTCCAGGGGGAAACGCCTGGTATCTTTATAGTCCTGTCGGGTTTCGCCACC
TCTGACTTGAGCGTCGATTTTTGTGATGCTCGTCAGGGGGGCGGAGCCTATGGAAAAACGCCAGCAACGC
GGCCTTTTTACGGTTCCTGGCCTTTTGCTGGCCTTTTGCTCACATGTTCTTTCCTGCGTTATCCCCTGAT
TCTGTGGATAACCGTATTACCGCCTTTGAGTGAGCTGATACCGCTCGCCGCAGCCGAACGACCGAGCGCA
GCGAGTCAGTGAGCGAGGAAGCGGAAGAGCGCCCAATACGCAAACCGCCTCTCCCCGCGCGTTGGCCGAT
TCATTAATGCAGCTGGCACGACAGGTTTCCCGACTGGAAAGCGGGCAGTGAGCGCAACGCAATTAATGTG
AGTTAGCTCACTCATTAGGCACCCCAGGCTTTACACTTTATGCTTCCGGCTCGTATGTTGTGTGGAATTG
TGAGCGGATAACAATTTCACACAGGAAACAGCTATGACCATGATTACGCCAAGCGCGCAATTAACCCTCA
CTAAAGGGAACAAAAGCTGGAGCTGCAAGCTTAATGTAGTCTTATGCAATACTCTTGTAGTCTTGCAACA
TGGTAACGATGAGTTAGCAACATGCCTTACAAGGAGAGAAAAAGCACCGTGCATGCCGATTGGTGGAAGT
AAGGTGGTACGATCGTGCCTTATTAGGAAGGCAACAGACGGGTCTGACATGGATTGGACGAACCACTGAA
TTGCCGCATTGCAGAGATATTGTATTTAAGTGCCTAGCTCGATACATAAACGGGTCTCTCTGGTTAGACC
AGATCTGAGCCTGGGAGCTCTCTGGCTAACTAGGGAACCCACTGCTTAAGCCTCAATAAAGCTTGCCTTG
AGTGCTTCAAGTAGTGTGTGCCCGTCTGTTGTGTGACTCTGGTAACTAGAGATCCCTCAGACCCTTTTAG
TCAGTGTGGAAAATCTCTAGCAGTGGCGCCCGAACAGGGACTTGAAAGCGAAAGGGAAACCAGAGGAGCT
CTCTCGACGCAGGACTCGGCTTGCTGAAGCGCGCACGGCAAGAGGCGAGGGGCGGCGACTGGTGAGTACG
CCAAAAATTTTGACTAGCGGAGGCTAGAAGGAGAGAGATGGGTGCGAGAGCGTCAGTATTAAGCGGGGGA
GAATTAGATCGCGATGGGAAAAAATTCGGTTAAGGCCAGGGGGAAAGAAAAAATATAAATTAAAACATAT
AGTATGGGCAAGCAGGGAGCTAGAACGATTCGCAGTTAATCCTGGCCTGTTAGAAACATCAGAAGGCTGT
AGACAAATACTGGGACAGCTACAACCATCCCTTCAGACAGGATCAGAAGAACTTAGATCATTATATAATA
CAGTAGCAACCCTCTATTGTGTGCATCAAAGGATAGAGATAAAAGACACCAAGGAAGCTTTAGACAAGAT
AGAGGAAGAGCAAAACAAAAGTAAGACCACCGCACAGCAAGCGGCCGCTGATCTTCAGACCTGGAGGAGG
AGATATGAGGGACAATTGGAGAAGTGAATTATATAAATATAAAGTAGTAAAAATTGAACCATTAGGAGTA
GCACCCACCAAGGCAAAGAGAAGAGTGGTGCAGAGAGAAAAAAGAGCAGTGGGAATAGGAGCTTTGTTCC
TTGGGTTCTTGGGAGCAGCAGGAAGCACTATGGGCGCAGCGTCAATGACGCTGACGGTACAGGCCAGACA
ATTATTGTCTGGTATAGTGCAGCAGCAGAACAATTTGCTGAGGGCTATTGAGGCGCAACAGCATCTGTTG
CAACTCACAGTCTGGGGCATCAAGCAGCTCCAGGCAAGAATCCTGGCTGTGGAAAGATACCTAAAGGATC
AACAGCTCCTGGGGATTTGGGGTTGCTCTGGAAAACTCATTTGCACCACTGCTGTGCCTTGGAATGCTAG
TTGGAGTAATAAATCTCTGGAACAGATTTGGAATCACACGACCTGGATGGAGTGGGACAGAGAAATTAAC
AATTACACAAGCTTAATACACTCCTTAATTGAAGAATCGCAAAACCAGCAAGAAAAGAATGAACAAGAAT
TATTGGAATTAGATAAATGGGCAAGTTTGTGGAATTGGTTTAACATAACAAATTGGCTGTGGTATATAAA
ATTATTCATAATGATAGTAGGAGGCTTGGTAGGTTTAAGAATAGTTTTTGCTGTACTTTCTATAGTGAAT
AGAGTTAGGCAGGGATATTCACCATTATCGTTTCAGACCCACCTCCCAACCCCGAGGGGACCCGACAGGC
CCGAAGGAATAGAAGAAGAAGGTGGAGAGAGAGACAGAGACAGATCCATTCGATTAGTGAACGGATCTCG
ACGGTATCGATCACGAGACTAGCCTCGAGCGGCCGCAATATTTGCATGTCGCTATGTGTTCTGGGAAATC
ACCATAAACGTGAAATCCCTATCAGTGATAGAGACTTATAAGTTCCCTATCAGTGATAGAGACACCGGCA
AGAAGATGGTGGAGGATTACTCGAGTAATCCTCCACCATCTTCTTGTTTTTGAATTCTCGACCTCGAGAC
AAATGGCAGTATTCATCCACAATTTTAAAAGAAAAGGGGGGATTGGGGGGTACAGTGCAGGGGAAAGAAT
AGTAGACATAATAGCAACAGACATACAAACTAAAGAATTACAAAAACAAATTACAAAAATTCAAAATTTT
CGGGTTTATTACAGGGACAGCAGAGATCCACTTTGGCCGCGGCTCGAGGGGG
